>Addgene plasmid #138804 | pPD714 DsRed-Express2-ZF93 | addgene full sequence | sequence record 320785 | Addgene NGS Result
GACGGATCGGGAGATCTCCCGATCCCCTATGGTGCACTCTCAGTACAATCTGCTCTGATGCCGCATAGTT
AAGCCAGTATCTGCTCCCTGCTTGTGTGTTGGAGGTCGCTGAGTAGTGCGCGAGCAAAATTTAAGCTACA
ACAAGGCAAGGCTTGACCGACAATTGCATGAAGAATCTGCTTAGGGTTAGGCGTTTTGCGCTGCTTCGCG
ATGTACGGGCCAGATATACGCGTTGACATTGATTATTGACTAGTTATTAATAGTAATCAATTACGGGGTC
ATTAGTTCATAGCCCATATATGGAGTTCCGCGTTACATAACTTACGGTAAATGGCCCGCCTGGCTGACCG
CCCAACGACCCCCGCCCATTGACGTCAATAATGACGTATGTTCCCATAGTAACGCCAATAGGGACTTTCC
ATTGACGTCAATGGGTGGAGTATTTACGGTAAACTGCCCACTTGGCAGTACATCAAGTGTATCATATGCC
AAGTACGCCCCCTATTGACGTCAATGACGGTAAATGGCCCGCCTGGCATTATGCCCAGTACATGACCTTA
TGGGACTTTCCTACTTGGCAGTACATCTACGTATTAGTCATCGCTATTACCATGGTGATGCGGTTTTGGC
AGTACATCAATGGGCGTGGATAGCGGTTTGACTCACGGGGATTTCCAAGTCTCCACCCCATTGACGTCAA
TGGGAGTTTGTTTTGGCACCAAAATCAACGGGACTTTCCAAAATGTCGTAACAACTCCGCCCCATTGACG
CAAATGGGCGGTAGGCGTGTACGGTGGGAGGTCTATATAAGCAGAGCTCTCTGGCTAACTAGAGAACCCA
CTGCTTACTGGCTTATCGAAATTAATACGACTCACTATAGGGAGTCCCAAGCTGGCTAGCGCCACCATGG
ATTATAAGGATCACGATGGCGACTACAAGGACCACGATATTGACTACAAAGACGATGACGATAAAATGGC
TCCTAAGAAAAAGCGCAAAGTCGGTATCCATGGCGTTCCCGGATCAGGCTCCGGAAGTGGCTCCATGGAT
AGCACTGAGAACGTCATCAAGCCCTTCATGCGCTTCAAGGTGCACATGGAGGGCTCCGTGAACGGCCACG
AGTTCGAGATCGAGGGCGAGGGCGAGGGCAAGCCCTACGAGGGCACCCAGACCGCCAAGCTCCAGGTGAC
CAAGGGCGGCCCCCTGCCCTTCGCCTGGGACATCCTGTCCCCCCAGTTCCAGTACGGCTCCAAGGTGTAC
GTGAAGCACCCCGCCGACATCCCCGACTACAAGAAGCTGTCCTTCCCCGAGGGCTTCAAGTGGGAGCGCG
TGATGAACTTCGAGGACGGCGGCGTGGTGACCGTGACCCAGGACTCCTCCCTCCAGGACGGCACCTTCAT
CTACCACGTGAAGTTCATCGGCGTGAACTTCCCCTCCGACGGCCCCGTAATGCAGAAGAAAACTCTGGGC
TGGGAGCCCTCCACCGAGCGCCTGTACCCCCGCGACGGCGTGCTGAAGGGCGAGATCCACAAGGCGCTGA
AGCTGAAGGGCGGCGGCCACTACCTGGTGGAGTTCAAGTCAATCTACATGGCCAAGAAGCCCGTGAAGCT
GCCCGGCTACTACTACGTGGACTCCAAGCTGGACATCACCTCCCACAACGAGGACTACACCGTGGTGGAG
CAGTACGAGCGCGCCGAGGCCCGCCACCACCTGTTCCAGTCTGGTTCTGGTTCTGGTTCAGGATCCGGTA
CCGGTGGAGCTAGACCCGGGGAGCGCCCCTTCCAGTGTCGCATTTGCATGCGGAACTTTTCGGCTCCATC
TAAATTGAAAAGACATACCCGTACTCATACCGGTGAAAAACCGTTTCAGTGTCGGATCTGTATGCGAAAT
TTCTCCCATAAATCTTCTTTGACTAGACATCTACGTACGCACACCGGCGAGAAGCCATTCCAATGCCGAA
TATGCATGCGCAACTTCAGTCAAAGAAATGCTTTGTCTGGTCACCTAAAAACCCACCTGAGAGGATCTTA
AGCGGCCGCTCGAGTCTAGAGGGCCCGTTTAAACCCGCTGATCAGCCTCGACTGTGCCTTCTAGTTGCCA
GCCATCTGTTGTTTGCCCCTCCCCCGTGCCTTCCTTGACCCTGGAAGGTGCCACTCCCACTGTCCTTTCC
TAATAAAATGAGGAAATTGCATCGCATTGTCTGAGTAGGTGTCATTCTATTCTGGGGGGTGGGGTGGGGC
AGGACAGCAAGGGGGAGGATTGGGAAGTCAATAGCAGGCATGCTGGGGATGCGGTGGGCTCTATGGCTTC
TGAGGCGGAAAGAACCAGCTGGGGCTCTAGGGGGTATCCCC
[124 nt withheld, positions 2352-2475]
C
[91 nt withheld, positions 2477-2567]
A
[49 nt withheld, positions 2569-2617]
CCTTTGACGTTGGAGTCCACGTTCTTT
[37 nt withheld, positions 2645-2681]
ACCCTATCTCGGTCTATTCTTTTGATTTATAAGGGATTTTGCCGATTTCGGCCTATTGGTTAAAAAATGA
GCTGATTTAACAAAAATTTAACGCGAATTAATTCTGTGGAATGTGTGTCAGTTAGGCTCAATTAGTCAGC
AACCATAGTCCCGCCCCTAACTCCGCCCATCCCGCCCCTAACTCCGCCCAGTTCCGCCCATTCTCCGCCC
CATGGCTGACTAATTTTTTTTATTTATGCAGAGGCCGAGGCCGCCTCTGCCTCTGAGCTATTCCAGAAGT
AGTGAGGAGGCTTTTTTGGAGGCCTAGGCTTTTGCAAAAAGCTCCCGGGAGCTTGTATATCCATTTTCGG
AGGTTGGGCTTCGGAATCGTTTTCCGGGACGCCGGCTGGATGATCCTCCAGCGCGGGGATCTCATGCTGG
AGTTCTTCGCCCACCCCAACTTGTTTATTGCAGCTTATAATGGTTACAAATAAAGCAATAGCATCACAAA
TTTCACAAATAAAGCATTTTTTTCACTGCATTCTAGTTGTGGTTTGTCCAAACTCATCAATGTATCTTAT
CATGTCTGTATACCGTCGACCTCTAGCTAGAGCTTGGCGTAATCATGGTCATAGCTGTTTCCTGTGTGAA
ATTGTTATCCGCTCACAATTCCACACAACATACGAGCCGGAAGCATAAAGTGTAAAGCCTGGGGTGCCTA
ATGAGTGAGCTAACTCACATTAATTGCGTTGCGCTCACTGCCCGCTTTCCAGTCGGGAAACCTGTCGTGC
CAGCTGCATTAATGAATCGGCCAACGCGCGGGGAGAGGCGGTTTGCGTATTGGGCGCTCTTCCGCTTCCT
CGCTCACTGACTCGCTGCGCTCGGTCGTTCGGCTGCGGCGAGCGGTATCAGCTCACTCAAAGGCGGTAAT
ACGGTTATCCACAGAATCAGGGGATAACGCAGGAAAGAACATGTGAGCAAAAGGCCAGCAAAAGGCCAGG
AACCGTAAAAAGGCCGCGTTGCTGGCGTTTTTCCATAGGCTCCGCCCCCCTGACGAGCATCACAAAAATC
GACGCTCAAGTCAGAGGTGGCGAAACCCGACAGGACTATAAAGATACCAGGCGTTTCCCCCTGGAAGCTC
CCTCGTGCGCTCTCCTGTTCCGACCCTGCCGCTTACCGGATACCTGTCCGCCTTTCTCCCTTCGGGAAGC
GTGGCGCTTTCTCATAGCTCACGCTGTAGGTATCTCAGTTCGGTGTAGGTCGTTCGCTCCAAGCTGGGCT
GTGTGCACGAACCCCCCGTTCAGCCCGACCGCTGCGCCTTATCCGGTAACTATCGTCTTGAGTCCAACCC
GGTAAGACACGACTTATCGCCACTGGCAGCAGCCACTGGTAACAGGATTAGCAGAGCGAGGTATGTAGGC
GGTGCTACAGAGTTCTTGAAGTGGTGGCCTAACTACGGCTACACTAGAAGAACAGTATTTGGTATCTGCG
CTCTGCTGAAGCCAGTTACCTTCGGAAAAAGAGTTGGTAGCTCTTGATCCGGCAAACAAACCACCGCTGG
TAGCGGTGGTTTTTTTGTTTGCAAGCAGCAGATTACGCGCAGAAAAAAAGGATCTCAAGAAGATCCTTTG
ATCTTTTCTACGGGGTCTGACGCTCAGTGGAACGAAAACTCACGTTAAGGGATTTTGGTCATGAGATTAT
CAAAAAGGATCTTCACCTAGATCCTTTTAAATTAAAAATGAAGTTTTAAATCAATCTAAAGTATATATGA
GTAAACTTGGTCTGACAGTTACCAATGCTTAATCAGTGAGGCACCTATCTCAGCGATCTGTCTATTTCGT
TCATCCATAGTTGCCTGACTCCCCGTCGTGTAGATAACTACGATACGGGAGGGCTTACCATCTGGCCCCA
GTGCTGCAATGATACCGCGAGATCCACGCTCACCGGCTCCAGATTTATCAGCAATAAACCAGCCAGCCGG
AAGGGCCGAGCGCAGAAGTGGTCCTGCAACTTTATCCGCCTCCATCCAGTCTATTAATTGTTGCCGGGAA
GCTAGAGTAAGTAGTTCGCCAGTTAATAGTTTGCGCAACGTTGTTGCCATTGCTACAGGCATCGTGGTGT
CACGCTCGTCGTTTGGTATGGCTTCATTCAGCTCCGGTTCCCAACGATCAAGGCGAGTTACATGATCCCC
CATGTTGTGCAAAAAAGCGGTTAGCTCCTTCGGTCCTCCGATCGTTGTCAGAAGTAAGTTGGCCGCAGTG
TTATCACTCATGGTTATGGCAGCACTGCATAATTCTCTTACTGTCATGCCATCCGTAAGATGCTTTTCTG
TGACTGGTGAGTACTCAACCAAGTCATTCTGAGAATAGTGTATGCGGCGACCGAGTTGCTCTTGCCCGGC
GTCAATACGGGATAATACCGCGCCACATAGCAGAACTTTAAAAGTGCTCATCATTGGAAAACGTTCTTCG
GGGCGAAAACTCTCAAGGATCTTACCGCTGTTGAGATCCAGTTCGATGTAACCCACTCGTGCACCCAACT
GATCTTCAGCATCTTTTACTTTCACCAGCGTTTCTGGGTGAGCAAAAACAGGAAGGCAAAATGCCGCAAA
AAAGGGAATAAGGGCGACACGGAAATGTTGAATACTCATACTCTTCCTTTTTCAATATTATTGAAGCATT
TATCAGGGTTATTGTCTCATGAGCGGATACATATTTGAATGTATTTAGAAAAATAAACAAATAGGGGTTC
CGCGCACATTTCCCCGAAAAGTGCCACCTGACGTC
Features (pLannotate 1.2.2; 21 found; start..end, strand, type, name):
     28..80      -  misc_feature   bom (fragment): basis of mobility region from pBR322
    235..614     +  enhancer       CMV enhancer: human cytomegalovirus immediate early enhancer
    615..818     +  promoter       CMV promoter: human cytomegalovirus (CMV) immediate early promoter
    814..847     +  LTR            5' LTR (truncated) (fragment): truncated 5' long terminal repeat (LTR) from HIV-1
    863..881     +  promoter       T7 promoter: promoter for bacteriophage T7 RNA polymerase
    952..975     +  CDS            3xFLAG (fragment): three tandem FLAG® epitope tags
   1045..1719    +  CDS            DsRed-Express2: DsRed-Express2 is a basic (constitutively fluorescent) orange fluorescent protein published in 2008, derived from Discosoma sp.. It is reported to be a rapidly-maturing protein.
   2082..2193    +  polyA_signal   bGH poly(A) signal: bovine growth hormone polyadenylation signal
   2310..2331    +  promoter       SV40 promoter (fragment): SV40 enhancer and early promoter
   2352..2780    +  rep_origin     f1 ori (sequence partly withheld): f1 bacteriophage origin of replication; arrow indicates direction of (+) strand synthesis
   2785..2807    +  promoter       SV40 promoter (fragment): SV40 enhancer and early promoter
   2808..2999    +  promoter       SV40 promoter: SV40 early promoter
   3026..3124    +  CDS            ble (fragment): BLE_KLEPN - Experimental evidence at protein level: Swiss-Prot protein existence level 1. Binding protein with a strong affinity to the bleomycin family of antibiotics. Binds to CL990; an antimitotic-antibiotic compound. From Klebsiella pneumoniae.
   3119..3240    +  polyA_signal   SV40 poly(A) signal: SV40 polyadenylation signal
   3313..3329    -  protein_bind   lac operator: The lac repressor binds to the lac operator to inhibit transcription in E. coli. This inhibition can be relieved by adding lactose or isopropyl-β-D-thiogalactopyranoside (IPTG). lac repressor encoded by lacI
   3337..3367    -  promoter       lac promoter: promoter for the E. coli lac operon
   3382..3403    -  protein_bind   CAP binding site: CAP binding activates transcription in the presence of cAMP. E. coli catabolite activator protein
   3416..3508    -  CDS            lacI (fragment): lac repressor; lacI; The lac repressor binds to the lac operator to inhibit transcription in E. coli. This inhibition can be relieved by adding lactose or isopropyl-β-D-thiogalactopyranoside (IPTG).
   3691..4279    -  rep_origin     ori: high-copy-number ColE1/pMB1/pBR322/pUC origin of replication
   4450..5310    -  CDS            AmpR: β-lactamase; bla; confers resistance to ampicillin, carbenicillin, and related antibiotics
   5311..5415    -  promoter       AmpR promoter: bla
