[The description below was written by a language model from this plasmid's Addgene catalogue record and pLannotate feature annotations shown in this document.]
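Description:
pPD714 DsRed-Express2-ZF93 is a mammalian expression plasmid built on pPD005, a pcDNA-derived backbone adapted for Golden Gate assembly and used in synthetic biology work. It is propagated in E. coli as a high-copy plasmid through a ColE1/pUC-type origin and selected with ampicillin via the β-lactamase gene and its native promoter. An f1 phage origin is also present, along with leftover lac promoter/operator sequence and short backbone fragments. Downstream of the SV40 early promoter, the annotation finds only a short fragment of a bleomycin-family resistance gene followed by the SV40 poly(A) signal, so the sequenced plasmid does not appear to carry an intact mammalian selection marker. It is therefore best suited to transient transfection.

The payload is a synthetic fusion protein cloned between NheI and NotI sites, both retained. The human CMV immediate-early enhancer and promoter drive constitutive transcription, and the bovine growth hormone polyadenylation signal terminates it. A T7 promoter lies just upstream of the coding region. The open reading frame starts with an N-terminal 3xFLAG epitope for immunodetection, followed by DsRed-Express2, a rapidly maturing Discosoma-derived fluorescent protein. The unannotated stretch between the DsRed-Express2 coding sequence and the poly(A) signal presumably holds the ZF93 portion. The name suggests a zinc-finger domain, but the record does not describe it or its DNA target. The stated purpose is simply constitutive expression of the fusion from the CMV promoter, giving a fluorescent, FLAG-tagged form of ZF93 that can be tracked in mammalian cells.
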