Addgene plasmid #138804: pPD714 DsRed-Express2-ZF93
Purpose: Constitutive expression of DsRed-Express2-ZF93 under the CMV promoter.
Depositing lab: Joshua Leonard. Depositing organization: Northwestern University.
Backbone
  Vector backbone: pPD005 pcDNA Golden Gate
  Vector type: Mammalian Expression, Synthetic Biology
Growth in bacteria
  Bacterial resistance: Ampicillin, 100 μg/mL
  Growth temperature: 37°C
  Growth strain: DH5alpha
  Copy number: High Copy
Gene/Insert
  Gene/Insert name: DsRed-Express2-ZF93
  Species: Synthetic
  Promoter: CMV
  Tag / fusion protein: 3xFlag (N terminal on insert)
  Cloning method: Restriction Enzyme; 5′ cloning site NheI (not destroyed); 3′ cloning site NotI (not destroyed)
  Sequencing primers: 5′ CGCAAATGGGCGGTAGGCGTG; 3′ TAGAAGGCACAGTCGAGG
Terms and licenses: Academic/Nonprofit Terms; Industry Terms: Not Available to Industry
Depositor comments: Leonard Lab plasmid reference number: L1338
How to cite: pPD714 DsRed-Express2-ZF93 was a gift from Joshua Leonard (Addgene plasmid # 138804 ; http://n2t.net/addgene:138804 ; RRID:Addgene_138804)
