>Addgene plasmid #138804 | pPD714 DsRed-Express2-ZF93 | depositor partial sequence | sequence record 268275 | dsRedExpress2-ZF93 gene
ATGGATTATAAGGATCACGATGGCGACTACAAGGACCACGATATTGACTACAAAGACGATGACGATAAAA
TGGCTCCTAAGAAAAAGCGCAAAGTCGGTATCCATGGCGTTCCCGGATCAGGCTCCGGAAGTGGCTCCAT
GGATAGCACTGAGAACGTCATCAAGCCCTTCATGCGCTTCAAGGTGCACATGGAGGGCTCCGTGAACGGC
CACGAGTTCGAGATCGAGGGCGAGGGCGAGGGCAAGCCCTACGAGGGCACCCAGACCGCCAAGCTCCAGG
TGACCAAGGGCGGCCCCCTGCCCTTCGCCTGGGACATCCTGTCCCCCCAGTTCCAGTACGGCTCCAAGGT
GTACGTGAAGCACCCCGCCGACATCCCCGACTACAAGAAGCTGTCCTTCCCCGAGGGCTTCAAGTGGGAG
CGCGTGATGAACTTCGAGGACGGCGGCGTGGTGACCGTGACCCAGGACTCCTCCCTCCAGGACGGCACCT
TCATCTACCACGTGAAGTTCATCGGCGTGAACTTCCCCTCCGACGGCCCCGTAATGCAGAAGAAAACTCT
GGGCTGGGAGCCCTCCACCGAGCGCCTGTACCCCCGCGACGGCGTGCTGAAGGGCGAGATCCACAAGGCG
CTGAAGCTGAAGGGCGGCGGCCACTACCTGGTGGAGTTCAAGTCAATCTACATGGCCAAGAAGCCCGTGA
AGCTGCCCGGCTACTACTACGTGGACTCCAAGCTGGACATCACCTCCCACAACGAGGACTACACCGTGGT
GGAGCAGTACGAGCGCGCCGAGGCCCGCCACCACCTGTTCCAGTCTGGTTCTGGTTCTGGTTCAGGATCC
GGTACCGGTGGAGCTAGACCCGGGGAGCGCCCCTTCCAGTGTCGCATTTGCATGCGGAACTTTTCGGCTC
CATCTAAATTGAAAAGACATACCCGTACTCATACCGGTGAAAAACCGTTTCAGTGTCGGATCTGTATGCG
AAATTTCTCCCATAAATCTTCTTTGACTAGACATCTACGTACGCACACCGGCGAGAAGCCATTCCAATGC
CGAATATGCATGCGCAACTTCAGTCAAAGAAATGCTTTGTCTGGTCACCTAAAAACCCACCTGAGAGGAT
CTTAA
